Addgene plasmid #179988: pCG_batCoV RaTG13 ORF3a C-V5-tag
Purpose: Mammalian expression vector for RaTG13 ORF3a, V5-tagged. Sequence codon-optimized.
Depositing lab: Konstantin Sparrer. Depositing organization: Universitaet Ulm. Publication: Systematic functional analysis of SARS-CoV-2 proteins uncovers viral innate immune antagonists and remaining vulnerabilities. Hayn M, Hirschenberger M, Koepke L, Nchioua R, Straub JH, Klute S, Hunszinger V, Zech F, Prelli Bozzo C, Aftab W, Christensen MH, Conzelmann C, Muller JA, Srinivasachar Badarinarayan S, Sturzel CM, Forne I, Stenger S, Conzelmann KK, Munch J, Schmidt FI, Sauter D, Imhof A, Kirchhoff F, Sparrer KMJ. Cell Rep. 2021 May 18;35(7):109126. doi: 10.1016/j.celrep.2021.109126. Epub 2021 Apr 27. PubMed 33974846.
Backbone
  Vector backbone: pCG
  Vector type: Mammalian Expression
Growth in bacteria
  Bacterial resistance: Ampicillin, 100 μg/mL
  Growth temperature: 37°C
  Growth strain: DH5alpha
  Copy number: High Copy
Gene/Insert
  Gene/Insert name: RaTG13 ORF3a
  Species: Synthetic
  Mutation: human codon-optimized
  Cloning method: Restriction Enzyme; 5′ cloning site Unknown (unknown if destroyed); 3′ cloning site Unknown (unknown if destroyed)
Terms and licenses: Academic/Nonprofit Terms; Industry Terms: Not Available to Industry
How to cite: pCG_batCoV RaTG13 ORF3a C-V5-tag was a gift from Konstantin Sparrer (Addgene plasmid # 179988 ; http://n2t.net/addgene:179988 ; RRID:Addgene_179988)
