[The description below was written by a language model from this plasmid's Addgene catalogue record and pLannotate feature annotations shown in this document.]
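Description:
pCG_batCoV RaTG13 ORF3a C-V5-tag is a mammalian expression plasmid of about 5.9 kb, built on the pCG backbone, that drives transient expression of the ORF3a accessory protein of the bat coronavirus RaTG13. The insert is a synthetic, human codon-optimized open reading frame. The automated annotation labels it by its close similarity to SARS-CoV-2 ORF3a, a viroporin associated with lysosomal egress and interference with autophagosome–lysosome fusion. According to the name and purpose field the protein carries a C-terminal V5 epitope for detection. The feature table does not annotate the tag separately, although there is unannotated sequence just downstream of the ORF3a match where it could lie. The cloning sites used are not recorded.

Transcription is controlled by the human cytomegalovirus immediate early enhancer and promoter, followed by a short HSV thymidine kinase 5' untranslated region ahead of the coding sequence. Downstream, a rabbit β-globin intron, a stretch of β-globin exon sequence and the rabbit β-globin polyadenylation signal provide splicing and 3' end processing, which generally improve mRNA accumulation. An SV40 early promoter element is annotated in the backbone, but no mammalian selection marker is annotated, which fits transient transfection rather than stable line generation.

In bacteria the plasmid replicates from a high-copy ColE1/pUC-type origin and is selected with ampicillin through the β-lactamase gene. An f1 origin, a T7 promoter and fragments of lacI, lacZα, rop and bom are remnants of the parental cloning vectors. The associated publication title indicates a systematic study of coronavirus proteins as innate immune antagonists, where this construct would allow comparison of a related bat virus ORF3a.
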