Features (pLannotate 1.2.2; 17 found; start..end, strand, type, name):
      1..304     +  enhancer       CMV enhancer: human cytomegalovirus immediate early enhancer
    305..508     +  promoter       CMV promoter: human cytomegalovirus (CMV) immediate early promoter
    598..637     +  5'UTR          HSV TK 5'-UTR: 5' untranslated region from the herpes simplex virus thymidine kinase gene
    673..1497    +  CDS            AP3A_SARS2: Experimental evidence at protein level: Swiss-Prot protein existence level 1. Plays a role in virus egress via lysosomal trafficking (PubMed:33157038, PubMed:33422265). Forms homotetrameric ion channels (viroporin) localized at endosomes and lysosomes, that may induce deacidification of lysosomes thereby allowing safe virion egress through lysosomal trafficking (By similarity) (PubMed:33157038, PubMed:33422265). Also blocks formation of autolysosomes through binding and sequestering host TMUB1/HOPS on late endosomes. This prevents fusion of autophagosomes with lysosomes, disrupting autophagy a
   1569..2141    +  intron         β-globin intron: intron from rabbit β-globin gene
   2145..2267    +  CDS            HBB: HBB_COLGU - Experimental evidence at transcript level: Swiss-Prot protein existence level 2. Involved in oxygen transport from the lung to the various peripheral tissues. From Colobus guereza (Mantled guereza) (Eastern black-and-white colobus monkey).
   2338..2393    +  polyA_signal   β-globin poly(A) signal: rabbit β-globin polyadenylation signal (Gil and Proudfoot, 1987)
   2733..2922    -  promoter       SV40 promoter: SV40 early promoter
   2922..2976    -  CDS            lacI (fragment): lac repressor; lacI; The lac repressor binds to the lac operator to inhibit transcription in E. coli. This inhibition can be relieved by adding lactose or isopropyl-β-D-thiogalactopyranoside (IPTG).
   3159..3747    -  rep_origin     ori: high-copy-number ColE1/pMB1/pBR322/pUC origin of replication
   3918..4778    -  CDS            AmpR: β-lactamase; bla; confers resistance to ampicillin, carbenicillin, and related antibiotics
   4779..4883    -  promoter       AmpR promoter: bla
   4978..5013    +  CDS            rop (fragment): Rop protein, which maintains plasmids at low copy number; rop
   5115..5214    +  misc_feature   bom (fragment): basis of mobility region from pBR322
   5242..5670    -  rep_origin     f1 ori (sequence partly withheld): f1 bacteriophage origin of replication; arrow indicates direction of (+) strand synthesis
   5674..5831    -  CDS            lacZα (fragment): LacZα fragment of β-galactosidase; lacZ fragment
   5834..5852    +  promoter       T7 promoter: promoter for bacteriophage T7 RNA polymerase
>Addgene plasmid #179988 | pCG_batCoV RaTG13 ORF3a C-V5-tag | addgene full sequence | sequence record 353889 | Addgene NGS Result
CGTTACATAACTTACGGTAAATGGCCCGCCTGGCTGACCGCCCAACGACCCCCGCCCATTGACGTCAATA
ATGACGTATGTTCCCATAGTAACGCCAATAGGGACTTTCCATTGACGTCAATGGGTGGAGTATTTACGGT
AAACTGCCCACTTGGCAGTACATCAAGTGTATCATATGCCAAGTACGCCCCCTATTGACGTCAATGACGG
TAAATGGCCCGCCTGGCATTATGCCCAGTACATGACCTTATGGGACTTTCCTACTTGGCAGTACATCTAC
GTATTAGTCATCGCTATTACCATGGTGATGCGGTTTTGGCAGTACATCAATGGGCGTGGATAGCGGTTTG
ACTCACGGGGATTTCCAAGTCTCCACCCCATTGACGTCAATGGGAGTTTGTTTTGGCACCAAAATCAACG
GGACTTTCCAAAATGTCGTAACAACTCCGCCCCATTGACGCAAATGGGCGGTAGGCGTGTACGGTGGGAG
GTCTATATAAGCAGAGCTCGTTTAGTGAACCGTCAGATCGCCTGGAGACGCCATCCACGCTGTTTTGACC
TCCATAGAAGACACCGGGACCGATCCAGCCTCCGGGGGATCTTGGTGGCGTGAAACTCCCGCACCTCTTC
GGCCAGCGCCTTGTAGAAGCGCGTAGGCCTTCTAGAGCCACCATGGACCTCTTTATGCGGATTTTCACGC
TGGGCACTGTAACTCTGAAGCAAGGCGAAATAAAAGATGCTACTCCCTCTGACTCTGTCAGAGCAACTGC
AACTATACCGATCCAAGCGTCACTGCCTTTTGGGTGGCTGATCGTCGGCGTCGCATTCTTGGCCGTTTTC
CAGTCAGCCAGTAAAATCATAACCCTCAAGAAAAGATGGCAACTTGCACTGAGCAAAGGAATCCATTTCA
TCTGCAATCTCCTGCTCCTTTTCGTTACCGTGTACTCCCATCTGTTGCTCGTCGCTGCGGGTCTGGAAGC
CCCTTTTCTGTACCTTTATGCCCTGGTTTACTTCTTGCAAAGCATCAACTTCGTCCGGATCATCATGAGG
CTCTGGCTGTGCTGGAAATGCAGAAGTAAGAATCCGCTTCTTTATGACGCAAATTATTTCCTTTGTTGGC
ATACAAATTGCTATGACTACTGTATTCCTTACAACAGCGTCACATCCAGCATTGTTATCACGTCCGGCGA
TGGAACTACCAGTCCTATTTCAGAACACGATTATCAAATAGGCGGGTATACCGAGAAGTGGGAGTCTGGT
GTGAAGGACTGCGTCGTCCTGCATTCATACTTTACATCAGACTATTACCAGCTCTATTCCACCCAACTCA
GCACGGACACCGGCGTGGAGCATGTGACATTCTTTATTTATAATAAAATCGTAGACGAACCTGAAGAGCA
TGTTCAAATTCACACCATCGACGGGAGCTCAGGTGTCGTGAATCCTGCTATGGAGCCTATCTACGACGAG
CCGACAACAACCACGAGCGTCCCATTGGGAAAACCAATTCCCAACCCACTCCTGGGCCTGGACAGCACCT
AAACGCGTCGGATCCTGAGAACTTCAGGGTGAGTTTGGGGACCCTTGATTGTTCTTTCTTTTTCGCTATT
GTAAAATTCATGTTATATGGAGGGGGCAAAGTTTTCAGGGTGTTGTTTAGAATGGGAAGATGTCCCTTGT
ATCACCATGGACCCTCATGATAATTTTGTTTCTTTCACTTTCTACTCTGTTGACAACCATTGTCTCCTCT
TATTTTCTTTTCATTTTCTGTAACTTTTTCGTTAAACTTTAGCTTGCATTTGTAACGAATTTTTAAATTC
ACTTTTGTTTATTTGTCAGATTGTAAGTACTTTCTCTAATCACTTTTTTTTCAAGGCAATCAGGGTATAT
TATATTGTACTTCAGCACAGTTTTAGAGAACAATTGTTATAATTAAATGATAAGGTAGAATATTTCTGCA
TATAAATTCTGGCTGGCGTGGAAATATTCTTATTGGTAGAAACAACTACACCCTGGTCATCATCCTGCCT
TTCTCTTTATGGTTACAATGATATACACTGTTTGAGATGAGGATAAAATACTCTGAGTCCAAACCGGGCC
CCTCTGCTAACCATGTTCATGCCTTCTTCTCTTTCCTACAGCTCCTGGGCAACGTGCTGGTTGTTGTGCT
GTCTCATCATTTTGGCAAAGAATTCACTCCTCAGGTGCAGGCTGCCTATCAGAAGGTGGTGGCTGGTGTG
GCCAATGCCCTGGCTCACAAATACCACTGAGATCTTTTTCCCTCTGCCAAAAATTATGGGGACATCATGA
AGCCCCTTGAGCATCTGACTTCTGGCTAATAAAGGAAATTTATTTTCATTGCAATAGTGTGTTGGAATTT
TTTGTGTCTCTCACTCGGAAGGACATATGGGAGGGCAAATCATTTAAAACATCAGAATGAGTATTTGGTT
TAGAGTTTGGCAACATATGCCCATATGCTGGCTGCCATGAACAAAGGTTGGCTATAAAGAGGTCATCAGT
ATATGAAACAGCCCCCTGCTGTCCATTCCTTATTCCATAGAAAAGCCTTGACTTGAGGTTAGATTTTTTT
TATATTTTGTTTTGTGTTATTTTTTTCTTTAACATCCCTAAAATTTTCCTTACATGTTTTACTAGCCAGA
TTTTTCCTCCTCTCCTGACTACTCCCAGTCATAGCTGTCCCTCTTCTCTTATGGAGATCCCTCGAGGAGC
TTTTTGCAAAAGCCTAGGCCTCCAAAAAAGCCTCTTCACTACTTCTGGAATAGCTCAGAGGCCGAGGCGG
CCTCGGCCTCTGCATAAATAAAAAAAATTAGTCAGCCATGGGGCGGAGAATGGGCGGAACTGGGCGGAGT
TAGGGGCGGGATGGGCGGAGTTAGGGGCGGGACTATGGTTGCTGACTAATTGCTGCATTAATGAATCGGC
CAACGCGCGGGGAGAGGCGGTTTGCGTATTGGGCGCTCTTCCGCTTCCTCGCTCACTGACTCGCTGCGCT
CGGTCGTTCGGCTGCGGCGAGCGGTATCAGCTCACTCAAAGGCGGTAATACGGTTATCCACAGAATCAGG
GGATAACGCAGGAAAGAACATGTGAGCAAAAGGCCAGCAAAAGGCCAGGAACCGTAAAAAGGCCGCGTTG
CTGGCGTTTTTCCATAGGCTCCGCCCCCCTGACGAGCATCACAAAAATCGACGCTCAAGTCAGAGGTGGC
GAAACCCGACAGGACTATAAAGATACCAGGCGTTTCCCCCTGGAAGCTCCCTCGTGCGCTCTCCTGTTCC
GACCCTGCCGCTTACCGGATACCTGTCCGCCTTTCTCCCTTCGGGAAGCGTGGCGCTTTCTCATAGCTCA
CGCTGTAGGTATCTCAGTTCGGTGTAGGTCGTTCGCTCCAAGCTGGGCTGTGTGCACGAACCCCCCGTTC
AGCCCGACCGCTGCGCCTTATCCGGTAACTATCGTCTTGAGTCCAACCCGGTAAGACACGACTTATCGCC
ACTGGCAGCAGCCACTGGTAACAGGATTAGCAGAGCGAGGTATGTAGGCGGTGCTACAGAGTTCTTGAAG
TGGTGGCCTAACTACGGCTACACTAGAAGAACAGTATTTGGTATCTGCGCTCTGCTGAAGCCAGTTACCT
TCGGAAAAAGAGTTGGTAGCTCTTGATCCGGCAAACAAACCACCGCTGGTAGCGGTGGTTTTTTTGTTTG
CAAGCAGCAGATTACGCGCAGAAAAAAAGGATCTCAAGAAGATCCTTTGATCTTTTCTACGGGGTCTGAC
GCTCAGTGGAACGAAAACTCACGTTAAGGGATTTTGGTCATGAGATTATCAAAAAGGATCTTCACCTAGA
TCCTTTTAAATTAAAAATGAAGTTTTAAATCAATCTAAAGTATATATGAGTAAACTTGGTCTGACAGTTA
CCAATGCTTAATCAGTGAGGCACCTATCTCAGCGATCTGTCTATTTCGTTCATCCATAGTTGCCTGACTC
CCCGTCGTGTAGATAACTACGATACGGGAGGGCTTACCATCTGGCCCCAGTGCTGCAATGATACCGCGAG
ACCCACGCTCACCGGCTCCAGATTTATCAGCAATAAACCAGCCAGCCGGAAGGGCCGAGCGCAGAAGTGG
TCCTGCAACTTTATCCGCCTCCATCCAGTCTATTAATTGTTGCCGGGAAGCTAGAGTAAGTAGTTCGCCA
GTTAATAGTTTGCGCAACGTTGTTGCCATTGCTACAGGCATCGTGGTGTCACGCTCGTCGTTTGGTATGG
CTTCATTCAGCTCCGGTTCCCAACGATCAAGGCGAGTTACATGATCCCCCATGTTGTGCAAAAAAGCGGT
TAGCTCCTTCGGTCCTCCGATCGTTGTCAGAAGTAAGTTGGCCGCAGTGTTATCACTCATGGTTATGGCA
GCACTGCATAATTCTCTTACTGTCATGCCATCCGTAAGATGCTTTTCTGTGACTGGTGAGTACTCAACCA
AGTCATTCTGAGAATAGTGTATGCGGCGACCGAGTTGCTCTTGCCCGGCGTCAATACGGGATAATACCGC
GCCACATAGCAGAACTTTAAAAGTGCTCATCATTGGAAAACGTTCTTCGGGGCGAAAACTCTCAAGGATC
TTACCGCTGTTGAGATCCAGTTCGATGTAACCCACTCGTGCACCCAACTGATCTTCAGCATCTTTTACTT
TCACCAGCGTTTCTGGGTGAGCAAAAACAGGAAGGCAAAATGCCGCAAAAAAGGGAATAAGGGCGACACG
GAAATGTTGAATACTCATACTCTTCCTTTTTCAATATTATTGAAGCATTTATCAGGGTTATTGTCTCATG
AGCGGATACATATTTGAATGTATTTAGAAAAATAAACAAATAGGGGTTCCGCGCACATTTCCCCGAAAAG
TGCCACCTGACGTCTAAGAAACCATTATTATCATGACATTAACCTATAAAAATAGGCGTATCACGAGGCC
CTTTCGTCTCGCGCGTTTCGGTGATGACGGTGAAAACCTCTGACACATGCAGCTCCCGGAGACGGTCACA
GCTTGTCTGTAAGCGGATGCCGGGAGCAGACAAGCCCGTCAGGGCGCGTCAGCGGGTGTTGGCGGGTGTC
GGGGCTGGCTTAACTATGCGGCATCAGAGCAGATTGTACTGAGAGTGCACCATATGCGGTGTGAAATACC
GCACAGATGCGTAAGGAGAAAATACCGCATCAGGAAATTGTAAGCGTTAATATTTTGTTAAAATTCGCGT
TAAATTTTTGTTAAATCAGCTCATTTTTTAACCAATAGGCCGAAATCGGCAAAATCCCTTATAAATCAAA
AGAATAGACCGAGATAGGGT
[37 nt withheld, positions 5341-5377]
AAAGAACGTGGACTCCAACGTCAAAGG
[49 nt withheld, positions 5405-5453]
T
[91 nt withheld, positions 5455-5545]
G
[124 nt withheld, positions 5547-5670]
CCATTCGCCATTCAGGCTGCGCAACTGTTGGGAAGGGCGATCGGTGCGGGCCTCTTCGCTATTACGCCAG
CTGGCGAAAGGGGGATGTGCTGCAAGGCGATTAAGTTGGGTAACGCCAGGGTTTTCCCAGTCACGACGTT
GTAAAACGACGGCCAGTGAATTGTAATACGACTCACTATAGGGCGAATTCGAGCTCGCCC
